Addgene plasmid #118725: Desmoplakin I tension sensor (F40-based)
Purpose: The F40-based human desmoplakin I tension sensor detects forces in the range of 1-6 pN by changes in FRET between YPet(short) and mCherry.
Depositing lab: Carsten Grashoff. Depositing organization: Max Planck Institute of Biochemistry. Publication: Mechanical loading of desmosomes depends on the magnitude and orientation of external stress. Price AJ, Cost AL, Ungewiss H, Waschke J, Dunn AR, Grashoff C. Nat Commun. 2018 Dec 11;9(1):5284. doi: 10.1038/s41467-018-07523-0. PubMed 30538252.
Backbone
  Vector backbone: pLPCX
  Backbone manufacturer: Clontech
  Backbone size w/o insert (bp): 6265
  Total vector size (bp): 16382
  Modifications to backbone: modified multiple cloning site
  Vector type: Mammalian Expression, Retroviral
  Selectable markers: Puromycin
Growth in bacteria
  Bacterial resistance: Ampicillin, 100 μg/mL
  Growth temperature: 37°C
  Growth strain: NEB Stable
  Copy number: Low Copy
Gene/Insert
  Gene/Insert name: human Desmoplakin I-[YPet(short)-F40-mCherry] (internal-1952) (alt names: Desmoplakin I tension sensor (F40-based); DPI-TS (YF40C))
  Species: H. sapiens (human)
  Insert size (bp): 10149
  Mutation: inserted F40-based tension sensor module after aa1952
  GenBank ID: NM_004415.2
  Entrez Gene: DSP (a.k.a. DCWHKTA, DP)
  Promoter: CMV
  Tag / fusion protein: YPet(short)-F40-mCherry
  Cloning method: Restriction Enzyme; 5′ cloning site ECoRI (not destroyed); 3′ cloning site ClaI (not destroyed)
  Sequencing primers: 5′ AGCTcGTTTAGTGAACCGTCAGATC; 3′ ACCTACAGGTGGGGTCTTTCATTCCC
Resource information
  A portion of this plasmid was derived from a plasmid made by: Desmoplakin I-GFP (Addgene, #32227) from Kathleen Green and F40-based tension sensor module (Addgene, #101252) from Carsten Grashoff
Terms and licenses: Academic/Nonprofit Terms; Industry Terms: Not Available to Industry
How to cite: Desmoplakin I tension sensor (F40-based) was a gift from Carsten Grashoff (Addgene plasmid # 118725 ; http://n2t.net/addgene:118725 ; RRID:Addgene_118725)
