[The description below was written by a language model from this plasmid's Addgene catalogue record and pLannotate feature annotations shown in this document.]
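Description:
Desmoplakin I tension sensor (F40-based) is a 16.4 kb gammaretroviral mammalian expression plasmid built on the Clontech pLPCX backbone with a modified multiple cloning site. The annotated sequence shows the expected retroviral framework: Moloney murine leukemia/sarcoma virus LTR sequences at the 5′ end, a packaging signal (Ψ) with a truncated gag region lacking its start codon, and a complete MoMLV LTR downstream of the insert. This allows the region between the LTRs to be packaged into virus and integrated into target cells. A puromycin N-acetyltransferase gene lies just downstream of the packaging region for selection of transduced or transfected mammalian cells, presumably expressed from the 5′ LTR. In bacteria the plasmid is maintained through a ColE1/pMB1-type origin and ampicillin resistance; the record lists it as low copy. Two loxP sites are annotated in the bacterial backbone near bom fragments, but the record gives no purpose for them.

The payload, driven by an internal CMV enhancer/promoter and cloned between EcoRI and ClaI sites, is a roughly 10.1 kb human desmoplakin I (DSP) coding sequence. A tension sensor module has been inserted internally after amino acid 1952. The module consists of YPet(short) and mCherry joined by the F40 linker, an elastic peptide that extends under load, so mechanical tension across desmoplakin separates the fluorophores and lowers FRET. The stated sensitivity range is 1–6 pN. The "Eppk1" fragment annotated after mCherry most likely reflects homology with the plakin repeats of desmoplakin's C-terminal region rather than a separate gene. The construct is used to measure mechanical loading of desmosomes in living cells.
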