Features (pLannotate 1.2.2; 24 found; start..end, strand, type, name):
      3..110     +  LTR            3' LTR (ΔU3) (fragment): self-inactivating 3' long terminal repeat (LTR) from Moloney murine leukemia virus
    127..184     +  LTR            LTR (fragment): long terminal repeat from Moloney murine leukemia virus
    198..261     +  LTR            LTR (fragment): long terminal repeat from Moloney murine leukemia virus
    414..589     +  LTR            5' LTR (truncated): truncated long terminal repeat from Moloney murine sarcoma virus
    711..985     +  misc_feature   MESV Ψ (fragment): packaging signal of murine embryonic stem cell virus
   1052..1468    +  CDS            gag (truncated): truncated Moloney murine leukemia virus (MMLV) gag gene lacking the start codon
   1474..1491    +  misc_feature   MCS (fragment): pBluescript multiple cloning site
   1565..2164    +  CDS            PuroR: puromycin N-acetyltransferase; pac from Streptomyces alboniger; confers resistance to puromycin
   2214..2279    +  CDS            dmpM (fragment): DMPM_STRAD - Protein inferred from homology: Swiss-Prot protein existence level 3. From Streptomyces alboniger.
   2339..2642    +  enhancer       CMV enhancer: human cytomegalovirus immediate early enhancer
   2643..2846    +  promoter       CMV promoter: human cytomegalovirus (CMV) immediate early promoter
   2869..2892    +  misc_feature   MCS (fragment): multiple cloning site
   8783..9469    +  CDS            YPet: YPet is a basic (constitutively fluorescent) yellow fluorescent protein published in 2005, derived from Aequorea victoria. It has moderate acid sensitivity.
   9599..10306   +  CDS            mCherry: mCherry is a basic (constitutively fluorescent) red fluorescent protein published in 2004, derived from Discosoma sp.. It is reported to be a very rapidly-maturing monomer with low acid sensitivity.
  10367..11857   +  CDS            Eppk1 (fragment) (sequence partly withheld): EPIPL_MOUSE - Also known as EPPK. Experimental evidence at protein level: Swiss-Prot protein existence level 1. Cytoskeletal linker protein that connects to intermediate filaments and controls their reorganization in response to stress (PubMed:16382146, PubMed:20926261, PubMed:18285451, PubMed:25232867, PubMed:25617501, PubMed:23599337). In response to mechanical stress like wound healing, is associated with the machinery for cellular motility by slowing down keratinocyte migration and proliferation and accelerating keratin bundling in proliferating keratinocytes thus contributing to tissue ar
  13121..13714   +  LTR            LTR: long terminal repeat from Moloney murine leukemia virus
  13783..13823   +  CDS            rop (fragment): Rop protein, which maintains plasmids at low copy number; rop
  13925..13963   +  misc_feature   bom (fragment): basis of mobility region from pBR322
  13967..14000   -  protein_bind   loxP: Cre-mediated recombination occurs in the 8-bp core sequence (GCATACAT). Cre recombinase
  14060..14093   -  protein_bind   loxP: Cre-mediated recombination occurs in the 8-bp core sequence (GCATACAT). Cre recombinase
  14097..14198   +  misc_feature   bom (fragment): basis of mobility region from pBR322
  14384..14972   -  rep_origin     ori: high-copy-number ColE1/pMB1/pBR322/pUC origin of replication
  15143..16003   -  CDS            AmpR: β-lactamase; bla; confers resistance to ampicillin, carbenicillin, and related antibiotics
  16004..16108   -  promoter       AmpR promoter: bla
>Addgene plasmid #118725 | Desmoplakin I tension sensor (F40-based) | addgene full sequence | sequence record 230441 | Addgene NGS Result
TTTGAAAGACCCCACCCGTAGGTGGCAAGCTAGCTTAAGTAACGCCACTTTGCAAGGCATGGAAAAATAC
ATAACTGAGAATAGAAAAGTTCAGATCAAGGTCAGGAACAAAGAAACAGCTGAATACCAAACAGGATATC
TGTGGTAAGCGGTTCCTGCCCCGGCTCAGGGCCAAGAACAGATGAGACAGCTGAGTGATGGGCCAAACAG
GATATCTGTGGTAAGCAGTTCCTGCCCCGGCTCGGGGCCAAGAACAGATGGTCCCCAGATGCGGTCCAGC
CCTCAGCAGTTTCTAGTGAATCATCAGATGTTTCCAGGGTGCCCCAAGGACCTGAAAATGACCCTGTACC
TTATTTGAACTAACCAATCAGTTCGCTTCTCGCTTCTGTTCGCGCGCTTCCGCTCTCCGAGCTCAATAAA
AGAGCCCACAACCCCTCACTCGGCGCGCCAGTCTTCCGATAGACTGCGTCGCCCGGGTACCCGTATTCCC
AATAAAGCCTCTTGCTGTTTGCATCCGAATCGTGGTCTCGCTGTTCCTTGGGAGGGTCTCCTCTGAGTGA
TTGACTACCCACGACGGGGGTCTTTCATTTGGGGGCTCGTCCGGGATTTGGAGACCCCTGCCCAGGGACC
ACCGACCCACCACCGGGAGGTAAGCTGGCCAGCAACTTATCTGTGTCTGTCCGATTGTCTAGTGTCTATG
TTTGATGTTATGCGCCTGCGTCTGTACTAGTTAGCTAACTAGCTCTGTATCTGGCGGACCCGTGGTGGAA
CTGACGAGTTCTGAACACCCGGCCGCAACCCTGGGAGACGTCCCAGGGACTTTGGGGGCCGTTTTTGTGG
CCCGACCTGAGGAAGGGAGTCGATGTGGAATCCGACCCCGTCAGGATATGTGGTTCTGGTAGGAGACGAG
AACCTAAAACAGTTCCCGCCTCCGTCTGAATTTTTGCTTTCGGTTTGGAACCGAAGCCGCGCGTCTTGTC
TGCTGCAGCGCTGCAGCATCGTTCTGTGTTGTCTCTGTCTGACTGTGTTTCTGTATTTGTCTGAAAATTA
GGGCCAGACTGTTACCACTCCCTTAAGTTTGACCTTAGGTCACTGGAAAGATGTCGAGCGGATCGCTCAC
AACCAGTCGGTAGATGTCAAGAAGAGACGTTGGGTTACCTTCTGCTCTGCAGAATGGCCAACCTTTAACG
TCGGATGGCCGCGAGACGGCACCTTTAACCGAGACCTCATCACCCAGGTTAAGATCAAGGTCTTTTCACC
TGGCCCGCATGGACACCCAGACCAGGTCCCCTACATCGTGACCTGGGAAGCCTTGGCTTTTGACCCCCCT
CCCTGGGTCAAGCCCTTTGTACACCCTAAGCCTCCGCCTCCTCTTCCTCCATCCGCCCCGTCTCTCCCCC
TTGAACCTCCTCGTTCGACCCCGCCTCGATCCTCCCTTTATCCAGCCCTCACTCCTTCTCTAGGCGCCGG
AATGATCCCCCGGGCTGCAGGTCGGCCGCCACGACCGGTGCCGCCACCATCCCCTGACCCACGCCCCTGA
CCCCTCACAAGGAGACGACCTTCCATGACCGAGTACAAGCCCACGGTGCGCCTCGCCACCCGCGACGACG
TCCCCCGGGCCGTACGCACCCTCGCCGCCGCGTTCGCCGACTACCCCGCCACGCGCCACACCGTCGACCC
GGACCGCCACATCGAGCGGGTCACCGAGCTGCAAGAACTCTTCCTCACGCGCGTCGGGCTCGACATCGGC
AAGGTGTGGGTCGCGGACGACGGCGCCGCGGTGGCGGTCTGGACCACGCCGGAGAGCGTCGAAGCGGGGG
CGGTGTTCGCCGAGATCGGCCCGCGCATGGCCGAGTTGAGCGGTTCCCGGCTGGCCGCGCAGCAACAGAT
GGAAGGCCTCCTGGCGCCGCACCGGCCCAAGGAGCCCGCGTGGTTCCTGGCCACCGTCGGCGTCTCGCCC
GACCACCAGGGCAAGGGTCTGGGCAGCGCCGTCGTGCTCCCCGGAGTGGAGGCGGCCGAGCGCGCCGGGG
TGCCCGCCTTCCTGGAGACCTCCGCGCCCCGCAACCTCCCCTTCTACGAGCGGCTCGGCTTCACCGTCAC
CGCCGACGTCGAGGTGCCCGAAGGACCGCGCACCTGGTGCATGACCCGCAAGCCCGGTGCCTGACGCCCG
CCCCACGACCCGCAGCGCCCGACCGAAAGGAGCGCACGACCCCATGGCTCCGACCGAAGCCACCCGGGGC
GGCCCCGCCGACCCCGCACCCGCCCCCGAGGCCCACCGACTCTAGTAATAGTAATCAATTACGGGGTCAT
TAGTTCATAGCCCATATATGGAGTTCCGCGTTACATAACTTACGGTAAATGGCCCGCCTGGCTGACCGCC
CAACGACCCCCGCCCATTGACGTCAATAATGACGTATGTTCCCATAGTAACGCCAATAGGGACTTTCCAT
TGACGTCAATGGGTGGAGTATTTACGGTAAACTGCCCACTTGGCAGTACATCAAGTGTATCATATGCCAA
GTACGCCCCCTATTGACGTCAATGACGGTAAATGGCCCGCCTGGCATTATGCCCAGTACATGACCTTATG
GGACTTTCCTACTTGGCAGTACATCTACGTATTAGTCATCGCTATTACCATGGTGATGCGGTTTTGGCAG
TACATCAATGGGCGTGGATAGCGGTTTGACTCACGGGGATTTCCAAGTCTCCACCCCATTGACGTCAATG
GGAGTTTGTTTTGGCACCAAAATCAACGGGACTTTCCAAAATGTCGTAACAACTCCGCCCCATTGACGCA
AATGGGCGGTAGGCGTGTACGGTGGGAGGTCTATATAAGCAGAGCTGGTTTAGTGAACCGTCAGATCCGC
TAGCGCTACCGGACTCAGATCTGGGCCCATAAAGCTTATACGAATTCACCATGAGCTGCAACGGAGGCTC
CCACCCGCGGATCAACACTCTGGGCCGCATGATCCGCGCCGAGTCTGGCCCGGACCTGCGCTACGAGGTG
ACCAGCGGCGGCGGGGGCACCAGCAGGATGTACTATTCTCGGCGCGGCGTGATCACCGACCAGAACTCGG
ACGGCTACTGTCAAACCGGCACGATGTCCAGGCACCAGAACCAGAACACCATCCAGGAGCTGCTGCAGAA
CTGCTCCGACTGCTTGATGCGAGCAGAGCTCATCGTGCAGCCTGAATTGAAGTATGGAGATGGAATACAA
CTGACTCGGAGTCGAGAATTGGATGAGTGTTTTGCCCAGGCCAATGACCAAATGGAAATCCTCGACAGCT
TGATCAGAGAGATGCGGCAGATGGGCCAGCCCTGTGATGCTTACCAGAAAAGGCTTCTTCAGCTCCAAGA
GCAAATGCGAGCCCTTTATAAAGCCATCAGTGTCCCACGAGTCCGCAGGGCCAGCTCCAAGGGTGGTGGA
GGCTACACTTGTCAGAGTGGCTCTGGCTGGGATGAGTTCACCAAACATGTCACCAGTGAATGTTTGGGGT
GGATGAGGCAGCAAAGGGCGGAGATGGACATGGTGGCCTGGGGTGTGGACCTGGCCTCAGTGGAGCAGCA
CATTAACAGCCACCGGGGCATCCACAACTCCATCGGCGACTATCGCTGGCAGCTGGACAAAATCAAAGCC
GACCTGCGCGAGAAATCTGCGATCTACCAGTTGGAGGAGGAGTATGAAAACCTGCTGAAAGCGTCCTTTG
AGAGGATGGATCACCTGCGACAGCTGCAGAACATCATTCAGGCCACGTCCAGGGAGATCATGTGGATCAA
TGACTGCGAGGAGGAGGAGCTGCTGTACGACTGGAGCGACAAGAACACCAACATCGCTCAGAAACAGGAG
GCCTTCTCCATACGCATGAGTCAACTGGAAGTTAAAGAAAAAGAGCTCAATAAGCTGAAACAAGAAAGTG
ACCAACTTGTCCTCAATCAGCATCCAGCTTCAGACAAAATTGAGGCCTATATGGACACTCTGCAGACGCA
GTGGAGTTGGATTCTTCAGATCACCAAGTGCATTGATGTTCATCTGAAAGAAAATGCTGCCTACTTTCAG
TTTTTTGAAGAGGCGCAGTCTACTGAAGCATACCTGAAGGGGCTCCAGGACTCCATCAGGAAGAAGTACC
CCTGCGACAAGAACATGCCCCTGCAGCACCTGCTGGAACAGATCAAGGAGCTGGAGAAAGAACGAGAGAA
AATCCTTGAATACAAGCGTCAGGTGCAGAACTTGGTAAACAAGTCTAAGAAGATTGTACAGCTGAAGCCT
CGTAACCCAGACTACAGAAGCAATAAACCCATTATTCTCAGAGCTCTCTGTGACTACAAACAAGATCAGA
AAATCGTGCATAAGGGGGATGAGTGTATCCTGAAGGACAACAACGAGCGCAGCAAGTGGTACGTGACGGG
CCCGGGAGGCGTTGACATGCTTGTTCCCTCTGTGGGGCTGATCATCCCTCCTCCGAACCCACTGGCCGTG
GACCTCTCTTGCAAGATTGAGCAGTACTACGAAGCCATCTTGGCTCTGTGGAACCAGCTCTACATCAACA
TGAAGAGCCTGGTGTCCTGGCACTACTGCATGATTGACATAGAGAAGATCAGGGCCATGACAATCGCCAA
GCTGAAAACAATGCGGCAGGAAGATTACATGAAGACGATAGCCGACCTTGAGTTACATTACCAAGAGTTC
ATCAGAAATAGCCAAGGCTCAGAGATGTTTGGAGATGATGACAAGCGGAAAATACAGTCTCAGTTCACCG
ATGCCCAGAAGCATTACCAGACCCTGGTCATTCAGCTCCCTGGCTATCCCCAGCACCAGACAGTGACCAC
AACTGAAATCACTCATCATGGAACCTGCCAAGATGTCAACCATAATAAAGTAATTGAAACCAACAGAGAA
AATGACAAGCAAGAAACATGGATGCTGATGGAGCTGCAGAAGATTCGCAGGCAGATAGAGCACTGCGAGG
GCAGGATGACTCTCAAAAACCTCCCTCTAGCAGACCAGGGGTCTTCTCACCACATCACAGTGAAAATTAA
CGAGCTTAAGAGTGTGCAGAATGATTCACAAGCAATTGCTGAGGTTCTCAACCAGCTTAAAGATATGCTT
GCCAACTTCAGAGGTTCTGAAAAGTACTGCTATTTACAGAATGAAGTATTTGGACTATTTCAGAAACTGG
AAAATATCAATGGTGTTACAGATGGCTACTTAAATAGCTTATGCACAGTAAGGGCACTGCTCCAGGCTAT
TCTCCAAACAGAAGACATGTTAAAGGTTTATGAAGCCAGGCTCACTGAGGAGGAAACTGTCTGCCTGGAC
CTGGATAAAGTGGAAGCTTACCGCTGTGGACTGAAGAAAATAAAAAATGACTTGAACTTGAAGAAGTCGT
TGTTGGCCACTATGAAGACAGAACTACAGAAAGCCCAGCAGATCCACTCTCAGACTTCACAGCAGTATCC
ACTTTATGATCTGGACTTGGGCAAGTTCGGTGAAAAAGTCACACAGCTGACAGACCGCTGGCAAAGGATA
GATAAACAGATCGACTTTAGATTATGGGACCTGGAGAAACAAATCAAGCAATTGAGGAATTATCGTGATA
ACTATCAGGCTTTCTGCAAGTGGCTCTATGATGCTAAACGCCGCCAGGATTCCTTAGAATCCATGAAATT
TGGAGATTCCAACACAGTCATGCGGTTTTTGAATGAGCAGAAGAACTTGCACAGTGAAATATCTGGCAAA
CGAGACAAATCAGAGGAAGTACAAAAAATTGCTGAACTTTGCGCCAATTCAATTAAGGATTATGAGCTCC
AGCTGGCCTCATACACCTCAGGACTGGAAACTCTGCTGAACATACCTATCAAGAGGACCATGATTCAGTC
CCCTTCTGGGGTGATTCTGCAAGAGGCTGCAGATGTTCATGCTCGGTACATTGAACTACTTACAAGATCT
GGAGACTATTACAGGTTCTTAAGTGAGATGCTGAAGAGTTTGGAAGATCTGAAGCTGAAAAATACCAAGA
TCGAAGTTTTGGAAGAGGAGCTCAGACTGGCCCGAGATGCCAACTCGGAAAACTGTAATAAGAACAAATT
CCTGGATCAGAACCTGCAGAAATACCAGGCAGAGTGTTCCCAGTTCAAAGCGAAGCTTGCGAGCCTGGAG
GAGCTGAAGAGACAGGCTGAGCTGGATGGGAAGTCGGCTAAGCAAAATCTAGACAAGTGCTACGGCCAAA
TAAAAGAACTCAATGAGAAGATCACCCGACTGACTTATGAGATTGAAGATGAAAAGAGAAGAAGAAAATC
TGTGGAAGACAGATTTGACCAACAGAAGAATGACTATGACCAACTGCAGAAAGCAAGGCAATGTGAAAAG
GAGAACCTTGGTTGGCAGAAATTAGAGTCTGAGAAAGCCATCAAGGAGAAGGAGTACGAGATTGAAAGGT
TGAGGGTTCTACTGCAGGAAGAAGGCACCCGGAAGAGAGAATATGAAAATGAGCTGGCAAAGGTAAGAAA
CCACTATAATGAGGAGATGAGTAATTTAAGGAACAAGTATGAAACAGAGATTAACATTACGAAGACCACC
ATCAAGGAGATATCCATGCAAAAAGAGGATGATTCCAAAAATCTTAGAAACCAGCTTGATAGACTTTCAA
GGGAAAATCGAGATCTGAAGGATGAAATTGTCAGGCTCAATGACAGCATCTTGCAGGCCACTGAGCAGCG
AAGGCGAGCTGAAGAAAACGCCCTTCAGCAAAAGGCCTGTGGCTCTGAGATAATGCAGAAGAAGCAGCAT
CTGGAGATAGAACTGAAGCAGGTCATGCAGCAGCGCTCTGAGGACAATGCCCGGCACAAGCAGTCCCTGG
AGGAGGCTGCCAAGACCATTCAGGACAAAAATAAGGAGATCGAGAGACTCAAAGCTGAGTTTCAGGAGGA
GGCCAAGCGCCGCTGGGAATATGAAAATGAACTGAGTAAGGTAAGAAACAATTATGATGAGGAGATCATT
AGCTTAAAAAATCAGTTTGAGACCGAGATCAACATCACCAAGACCACCATCCACCAGCTCACCATGCAGA
AGGAAGAGGATACCAGTGGCTACCGGGCTCAGATAGACAATCTCACCCGAGAAAACAGGAGCTTATCTGA
AGAAATAAAGAGGCTGAAGAACACTCTAACCCAGACCACAGAGAATCTCAGGAGGGTGGAAGAAGACATC
CAACAGCAAAAGGCCACTGGCTCTGAGGTGTCTCAGAGGAAACAGCAGCTGGAGGTTGAGCTGAGACAAG
TCACTCAGATGCGAACAGAGGAGAGCGTAAGATATAAGCAATCTCTTGATGATGCTGCCAAAACCATCCA
GGATAAAAACAAGGAGATAGAAAGGTTAAAACAACTGATCGACAAAGAAACAAATGACCGGAAATGCCTG
GAAGATGAAAACGCGAGATTACAAAGGGTCCAGTATGACCTGCAGAAAGCAAACAGTAGTGCGACGGAGA
CAATAAACAAACTGAAGGTTCAGGAGCAAGAACTGACACGCCTGAGGATCGACTATGAAAGGGTTTCCCA
GGAGAGGACTGTGAAGGACCAGGATATCACGCGGTTCCAGAACTCTCTGAAAGAGCTGCAGCTGCAGAAG
CAGAAGGTGGAAGAGGAGCTGAATCGGCTGAAGAGGACCGCGTCAGAAGACTCCTGCAAGAGGAAGAAGC
TCGAGGAAGAGCTGGAAGGCATGAGGAGGTCGCTGAAGGAGCAAGCCATCAAAATCACCAACCTGACCCA
GCAGCTGGAGCAGGCATCCATTGTTAAGAAGAGGAGTGAGGATGACCTCCGGCAGCAGAGGGACGTGCTG
GATGGCCACCTGAGGGAAAAGCAGAGGACCCAGGAAGAGCTGAGGAGGCTCTCTTCTGAGGTCGAGGCCC
TGAGGCGGCAGTTACTCCAGGAACAGGAAAGTGTCAAACAAGCTCACTTGAGGAATGAGCATTTCCAGAA
GGCGATAGAAGATAAAAGCAGAAGCTTAAATGAAAGCAAAATAGAAATTGAGAGGCTGCAGTCTCTCACA
GAGAACCTGACCAAGGAGCACTTGATGTTAGAAGAAGAACTGCGGAACCTGAGGCTGGAGTACGATGACC
TGAGGAGAGGACGAAGCGAAGCGGACAGTGATAAAAATGCAACCATCTTGGAACTAAGGAGCCAGCTGCA
GATCAGCAACAACCGGACCCTGGAACTGCAGGGGCTGATTAATGATTTACAGAGAGAGAGGGAAAATTTG
AGACAGGAAATTGAGAAATTCCAAAAGCAGGCTTTAGAGGCATCTAATAGGATTCAGGAATCAAAGAATC
AGTGTACTCAGGTGGTACAGGAAAGAGAGAGCCTTCTGGTGAAAATCAAAGTCCTGGAGCAAGACAAGGC
AAGGCTGCAGAGGCTGGAGGATGAGCTGAATCGTGCAAAATCAACTCTAGAGGCAGAAACCAGGGTGAAA
CAGCGCCTGGAGTGTGAGAAACAGCAAATTCAGAATGACCTGAATCAGTGGAAGACTCAATATTCCCGCA
AGGAGGAGGCTATTAGGAAGATAGAATCGGAAAGAGAAAAGAGTGAGAGAGAGAAGAACAGTCTTAGGAG
TGAGATCGAAAGACTCCAAGCAGAGATCAAGAGAATTGAAGAGAGGTGCAGGCGTAAGCTGGAGGATTCT
ACCAGGGAGACACAGTCACAGTTAGAAACAGAACGCTCCCGATATCAGAGGGAGATTGATAAACTCAGAC
AGCGCCCATATGGGTCCCATCGAGAGGTCGAGATGGTGAGCAAAGGCGAAGAGCTGTTCACCGGCGTGGT
GCCCATCCTGGTGGAGCTGGACGGCGACGTGAACGGCCACAAGTTCAGCGTGAGCGGCGAGGGCGAGGGC
GACGCCACCTACGGCAAGCTGACCCTGAAGCTGCTGTGCACCACCGGCAAGCTGCCCGTGCCCTGGCCCA
CCCTGGTGACCACCCTGGGCTACGGCGTGCAGTGCTTCGCCCGGTACCCCGACCACATGAAGCAGCACGA
CTTCTTCAAGAGCGCCATGCCCGAGGGCTACGTGCAGGAGCGGACCATCTTCTTCAAGGACGACGGCAAC
TACAAGACCCGGGCCGAGGTGAAGTTCGAGGGCGACACCCTGGTGAACCGGATCGAGCTGAAGGGCATCG
ACTTCAAGGAGGACGGCAACATCCTGGGCCACAAGCTGGAGTACAACTACAACAGCCACAACGTGTACAT
CACCGCCGACAAGCAGAAGAACGGCATCAAGGCCAACTTCAAGATCCGGCACAACATCGAGGACGGCGGC
GTGCAGCTGGCCGACCACTACCAGCAGAACACCCCCATCGGCGACGGCCCCGTGCTGCTGCCCGACAACC
ACTACCTGAGCTACCAGAGCGCCCTGTTCAAGGACCCCAACGAGAAGCGGGACCACATGGTGCTGCTGGA
GTTCCTGACCGCCGCCGGATCCGGGCCAGGTGGAGCAGGGCCAGGTGGTGCAGGGCCAGGTGGTGCAGGG
CCAGGTGGTGCAGGGCCCGGTGGTGCAGGTCCAGGTGGTGCAGGTCCAGGTGGTGCTGGTCCAGGTGGTG
CTGGATCCATGGTGAGCAAGGGCGAGGAGGATAACATGGCCATCATCAAGGAGTTCATGCGCTTCAAGGT
GCACATGGAGGGCTCCGTGAACGGCCACGAGTTCGAGATCGAGGGCGAGGGCGAGGGCCGCCCCTACGAG
GGCACCCAGACCGCCAAGCTGAAGGTGACCAAGGGTGGCCCCCTGCCCTTCGCCTGGGACATCCTGTCCC
CTCAGTTCATGTACGGCTCCAAGGCCTACGTGAAGCACCCCGCCGACATCCCCGACTACTTGAAGCTGTC
CTTCCCCGAGGGCTTCAAGTGGGAGCGCGTGATGAACTTCGAGGACGGCGGCGTGGTGACCGTGACCCAG
GACTCCTCCCTGCAGGACGGCGAGTTCATCTACAAGGTGAAGCTGCGCGGCACCAACTTCCCCTCCGACG
GCCCCGTAATGCAGAAGAAGACCATGGGCTGGGAGGCCTCCTCCGAGCGGATGTACCCCGAGGACGGCGC
CCTGAAGGGCGAGATCAAGCAGAGGCTGAAGCTGAAGGACGGCGGCCACTACGACGCTGAGGTCAAGACC
ACCTACAAGGCCAAGAAGCCCGTGCAGCTGCCCGGCGCCTACAACGTCAACATCAAGTTGGACATCACCT
CCCACAACGAGGACTACACCATCGTGGAACAGTACGAACGCGCCGAGGGCCGCCACTCCACCGGCGGCAT
GGACGAGCTGTACAAGGCGGCCGCTACCCAGACTGAGTGTGAGTGG
[738 nt withheld, positions 10337-11074]
AGAAGCATGTCCTTCCAAGGAATCAGACAACCTGTGACCGTCACTGAGCTAGTAGATTCTGGTATATTGA
GACCGTCCACTGTCAATGAACTGGAATCTGGTCAGATTTCTTATGACGAGGTTGGTGAGAGAATTAAGGA
CTTCCTCCAGGGTTCAAGCTGCATAGCAGGCATATACAATGAGACCACAAAACAGAAGCTTGGCATTTAT
GAGGCCATGAAAATTGGCTTAGTCCGACCTGGTACTGCTCTGGAGTTGCTGGAAGCCCAAGCAGCTACTG
GCTTTATAGTGGATCCTGTTAGCAACTTGAGGTTACCAGTGGAGGAAGCCTACAAGAGAGGTCTGGTGGG
CATTGAGTTCAAAGAGAAGCTCCTGTCTGCAGAACGAGCTGTCACTGGGTATAATGATCCTGAAACAGGA
AACATCATCTCTTTGTTCCAAGCCATGAATAAGGAACTCATCGAAAAGGGCCACGGTATTCGCTTATTAG
AAGCACAGATCGCAACCGGGGGGATCATTGACCCAAAGGAGAGCCATCGTTTACCAGTTGACATAGCATA
TAAGAGGGGCTATTTCAATGAGGAACTCAGTGAGATTCTCTCAGATCCAAGTGATGATACCAAAGGATTT
TTTGACCCCAACACTGAAGAAAATCTTACCTATCTGCAACTAAAAGAAAGATGCATTAAGGATGAGGAAA
CAGGGCTCTGTCTTCTGCCTCTGAAAGAAAAGAAGAAACAGGTGCAGACATCACAAAAGAATACCCTCAG
GAAGCGTAGAGTGGTCATAGTTGACCCAGAAACCAATAAAGAAATGTCTGTTCAGGAGGCCTACAAGAAG
GGCCTAATTGATTATGAAACCTTCAAAGAACTGTGTGAGCAGGAATGTGAATGGGAAGAAATAACCATCA
CGGGATCAGATGGCTCCACCAGGGTGGTCCTGGTAGATAGAAAGACAGGCAGTCAGTATGATATTCAAGA
TGCTATTGACAAGGGCCTTGTTGACAGGAAGTTCTTTGATCAGTACCGATCCGGCAGCCTCAGCCTCACT
CAATTTGCTGACATGATCTCCTTGAAAAATGGTGTCGGCACCAGCAGCAGCATGGGCAGTGGTGTCAGCG
ATGATGTTTTTAGCAGCTCCCGACATGAATCAGTAAGTAAGATTTCCACCATATCCAGCGTCAGGAATTT
AACCATAAGGAGCAGCTCTTTTTCAGACACCCTGGAAGAATCGAGCCCCATTGCAGCCATCTTTGACACA
GAAAACCTGGAGAAAATCTCCATTACAGAAGGTATAGAGCGGGGCATCGTTGACAGCATCACGGGTCAGA
GGCTTCTGGAGGCTCAGGCCTGCACAGGTGGCATCATCCACCCAACCACGGGCCAGAAGCTGTCACTTCA
GGACGCAGTCTCCCAGGGTGTGATTGACCAAGACATGGCCACCAGGCTGAAGCCTGCTCAGAAAGCCTTC
ATAGGCTTCGAGGGTGTGAAGGGAAAGAAGAAGATGTCAGCAGCAGAGGCAGTGAAAGAAAAATGGCTCC
CGTATGAGGCTGGCCAGCGCTTCCTGGAGTTCCAGTACCTCACGGGAGGTCTTGTTGACCCGGAAGTGCA
TGGGAGGATAAGCACCGAAGAAGCCATCCGGAAGGGGTTCATAGATGGCCGCGCCGCACAGAGGCTGCAA
GACACCAGCAGCTATGCCAAAATCCTGACCTGCCCCAAAACCAAATTAAAAATATCCTATAAGGATGCCA
TAAATCGCTCCATGGTAGAAGATATCACTGGGCTGCGCCTTCTGGAAGCCGCCTCCGTGTCGTCCAAGGG
CTTACCCAGCCCTTACAACATGTCTTCGGCTCCGGGGTCCCGCTCCGGCTCCCGCTCGGGATCTCGCTCC
GGATCTCGCTCCGGGTCCCGCAGTGGGTCCCGGAGAGGAAGCTTTGACGCCACAGGCAATTCTTCCTACT
CTTATTCCTACTCATTTAGCAGTAGTTCTATTGGGCACTAAATCGATAAAATAAAAGATTTTATTTAGTC
TCCAGAAAAAGGGGGGAATGAAAGACCCCACCTGTAGGTTTGGCAAGCTAGCTTAAGTAACGCCATTTTG
CAAGGCATGGAAAAATACATAACTGAGAATAGAGAAGTTCAGATCAAGGTCAGGAACAGATGGAACAGCT
GAATATGGGCCAAACAGGATATCTGTGGTAAGCAGTTCCTGCCCCGGCTCAGGGCCAAGAACAGATGGAA
CAGCTGAATATGGGCCAAACAGGATATCTGTGGTAAGCAGTTCCTGCCCCGGCTCAGGGCCAAGAACAGA
TGGTCCCCAGATGCGGTCCAGCCCTCAGCAGTTTCTAGAGAACCATCAGATGTTTCCAGGGTGCCCCAAG
GACCTGAAATGACCCTGTGCCTTATTTGAACTAACCAATCAGTTCGCTTCTCGCTTCTGTTCGCGCGCTT
CTGCTCCCCGAGCTCAATAAAAGAGCCCACAACCCCTCACTCGGGGCGCCAGTCCTCCGATTGACTGAGT
CGCCCGGGTACCCGTGTATCCAATAAACCCTCTTGCAGTTGCATCCGACTTGTGGTCTCGCTGTTCCTTG
GGAGGGTCTCCTCTGAGTGATTGACTACCCGTCAGCGGGGGTCTTTCATTTGGGGGCTCGTCCGGGATCG
GGAGACCCCTGCCCAGGGACCACCGACCCACCACCGGGAGGTAAGCTGGCTGCCTCGCGCGTTTCGGTGA
TGACGGTGAAAACCTCTGACACATGCAGCTCCCGGAGACGGTCACAGCTTGTCTGTAAGCGGATGCCGGG
AGCAGACAAGCCCGTCAGGGCGCGTCAGCGGGTGTTGGCGGGTGTCGGGGCGCAGCCATGACCCAGTCAC
GTAGCGATAGCGGAGTGTACTGATAACTTCGTATAATGTATGCTATACGAAGTTATTAGGTCTGAAGAGG
AGTTTACGTCCAGCCAAGCTAGGGCCGCGATCCGGAACCCTTAATATAACTTCGTATAATGTATGCTATA
CGAAGTTATCAGTACTGGCTTAACTATGCGGCATCAGAGCAGATTGTACTGAGAGTGCACCATATGCGGT
GTGAAATACCGCACAGATGCGTAAGGAGAAAATACCGCATCAGGCGCTCTTCCGCTTCCTCGCTCACTGA
CTCGCTGCGCTCGGTCGTTCGGCTGCGGCGAGCGGTATCAGCTCACTCAAAGGCGGTAATACGGTTATCC
ACAGAATCAGGGGATAACGCAGGAAAGAACATGTGAGCAAAAGGCCAGCAAAAGGCCAGGAACCGTAAAA
AGGCCGCGTTGCTGGCGTTTTTCCATAGGCTCCGCCCCCCTGACGAGCATCACAAAAATCGACGCTCAAG
TCAGAGGTGGCGAAACCCGACAGGACTATAAAGATACCAGGCGTTTCCCCCTGGAAGCTCCCTCGTGCGC
TCTCCTGTTCCGACCCTGCCGCTTACCGGATACCTGTCCGCCTTTCTCCCTTCGGGAAGCGTGGCGCTTT
CTCATAGCTCACGCTGTAGGTATCTCAGTTCGGTGTAGGTCGTTCGCTCCAAGCTGGGCTGTGTGCACGA
ACCCCCCGTTCAGCCCGACCGCTGCGCCTTATCCGGTAACTATCGTCTTGAGTCCAACCCGGTAAGACAC
GACTTATCGCCACTGGCAGCAGCCACTGGTAACAGGATTAGCAGAGCGAGGTATGTAGGCGGTGCTACAG
AGTTCTTGAAGTGGTGGCCTAACTACGGCTACACTAGAAGGACAGTATTTGGTATCTGCGCTCTGCTGAA
GCCAGTTACCTTCGGAAAAAGAGTTGGTAGCTCTTGATCCGGCAAACAAACCACCGCTGGTAGCGGTGGT
TTTTTTGTTTGCAAGCAGCAGATTACGCGCAGAAAAAAAGGATCTCAAGAAGATCCTTTGATCTTTTCTA
CGGGGTCTGACGCTCAGTGGAACGAAAACTCACGTTAAGGGATTTTGGTCATGAGATTATCAAAAAGGAT
CTTCACCTAGATCCTTTTAAATTAAAAATGAAGTTTTAAATCAATCTAAAGTATATATGAGTAAACTTGG
TCTGACAGTTACCAATGCTTAATCAGTGAGGCACCTATCTCAGCGATCTGTCTATTTCGTTCATCCATAG
TTGCCTGACTCCCCGTCGTGTAGATAACTACGATACGGGAGGGCTTACCATCTGGCCCCAGTGCTGCAAT
GATACCGCGAGACCCACGCTCACCGGCTCCAGATTTATCAGCAATAAACCAGCCAGCCGGAAGGGCCGAG
CGCAGAAGTGGTCCTGCAACTTTATCCGCCTCCATCCAGTCTATTAATTGTTGCCGGGAAGCTAGAGTAA
GTAGTTCGCCAGTTAATAGTTTGCGCAACGTTGTTGCCATTGCTGCAGGCATCGTGGTGTCACGCTCGTC
GTTTGGTATGGCTTCATTCAGCTCCGGTTCCCAACGATCAAGGCGAGTTACATGATCCCCCATGTTGTGC
AAAAAAGCGGTTAGCTCCTTCGGTCCTCCGATCGTTGTCAGAAGTAAGTTGGCCGCAGTGTTATCACTCA
TGGTTATGGCAGCACTGCATAATTCTCTTACTGTCATGCCATCCGTAAGATGCTTTTCTGTGACTGGTGA
GTACTCAACCAAGTCATTCTGAGAATAGTGTATGCGGCGACCGAGTTGCTCTTGCCCGGCGTCAACACGG
GATAATACCGCGCCACATAGCAGAACTTTAAAAGTGCTCATCATTGGAAAACGTTCTTCGGGGCGAAAAC
TCTCAAGGATCTTACCGCTGTTGAGATCCAGTTCGATGTAACCCACTCGTGCACCCAACTGATCTTCAGC
ATCTTTTACTTTCACCAGCGTTTCTGGGTGAGCAAAAACAGGAAGGCAAAATGCCGCAAAAAAGGGAATA
AGGGCGACACGGAAATGTTGAATACTCATACTCTTCCTTTTTCAATATTATTGAAGCATTTATCAGGGTT
ATTGTCTCATGAGCGGATACATATTTGAATGTATTTAGAAAAATAAACAAATAGGGGTTCCGCGCACATT
TCCCCGAAAAGTGCCACCTGACGTCTAAGAAACCATTATTATCATGACATTAACCTATAAAAATAGGCGT
ATCACGAGGCCCTTTCGTCTTCAAGAATTGCTAGCAATTGCTAGCAATTGCTAGCAATTCATACCAGATC
ACCGAAAACTGTCCTCCAAATGTGTCCCCCTCACACTCCCAAATTCGCGGGCTTCTGCCTCTTAGACCAC
TCTACCCTATTCCCCACACTCACCGGAGCCAAAGCCGCGGCCCTTCCGTTTCTTTGCT
